Addgene plasmid #221990: TC alphaDdCBE A1
Purpose: Expresses mitochondrial cytosine base editor arm in mammalian cells
Depositing lab: Stephen Ekker. Depositing organization: Mayo Foundation for Medical Education and Research. Publication: Unconstrained Precision Mitochondrial Genome Editing with alphaDdCBEs. Castillo SR, Simone BW, Clark KJ, Devaux P, Ekker SC. Hum Gene Ther. 2024 Sep 24. doi: 10.1089/hum.2024.073. PubMed 39212664.
Backbone
  Vector backbone: pCMV
  Backbone size w/o insert (bp): 4717
  Vector type: Mammalian Expression, CRISPR
  Selectable markers: Blasticidin
Growth in bacteria
  Bacterial resistance: Ampicillin, 100 μg/mL
  Growth temperature: 30°C
  Growth strain: NEB Stable
  Copy number: High Copy
Gene/Insert
  Gene/Insert name: COX8A MTS-3xFLAG-TALE NT-alphaN-TC TALE A1 repeats-TALE CTD-DddAtox 1397C-UGI-ATP5B 3'UTR
  Species: Synthetic
  Insert size (bp): 2695
  Mutation: TALE: Q231R, W232G, S233A
  Promoter: CMV
  Tag / fusion protein: 3xFLAG (N terminal on backbone)
  Cloning method: Golden Gate
  Sequencing primers: 5′ T7; 3′ ACACCCGCCGCGCTTAATGC
Terms and licenses: Academic/Nonprofit Terms; Industry Terms: Not Available to Industry
Depositor comments: 5' Cloning Site: BsmBI (Not Destroyed), 3' Cloning Site: BsmBI (Not Destroyed). Please visit https://www.biorxiv.org/content/10.1101/2024.05.13.593977v1 for bioRxiv preprint.
How to cite: TC alphaDdCBE A1 was a gift from Stephen Ekker (Addgene plasmid # 221990 ; http://n2t.net/addgene:221990 ; RRID:Addgene_221990)
