[The description below was written by a language model from this plasmid's Addgene catalogue record and pLannotate feature annotations shown in this document.]
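Description:
TC alphaDdCBE A1 is a pCMV-based mammalian expression plasmid of about 7.4 kb that encodes one arm of a TALE-guided, DddA-derived mitochondrial cytosine base editor. It is maintained in E. coli through a high-copy ColE1/pUC-type origin with ampicillin resistance (AmpR), and also carries an f1 origin. For selection in mammalian cells, an SV40 promoter followed by the bacterial EM7 promoter drives blasticidin S deaminase, terminated by an SV40 poly(A) signal. Short bleomycin-resistance fragments annotated next to this marker appear to be backbone remnants rather than a functional gene.

The synthetic insert is transcribed from the CMV enhancer/promoter, and a T7 promoter sits just upstream of the coding region. The open reading frame starts with the COX8A mitochondrial targeting sequence, which directs import into the mitochondrial matrix, followed by a 3xFLAG tag for detection. Next comes a TALE DNA-binding module: an N-terminal domain carrying the Q231R, W232G and S233A substitutions (the "alphaN" variant), the "TC TALE A1" repeat array assembled by Golden Gate cloning between retained BsmBI sites, and the TALE C-terminal domain. The feature table identifies the flanking TALE regions as avrBs3 fragments but leaves the repeat array and the deaminase segment unannotated. The fusion ends with the 1397C half of the split DddAtox cytidine deaminase and a uracil glycosylase inhibitor (UGI), which blocks excision of the uracil intermediate. An ATP5B 3'UTR follows.

Because DddAtox is split, this arm would normally be co-expressed with a partner TALE arm carrying the complementary half, so that deaminase activity is reconstituted at the mitochondrial DNA target for C-to-T editing. The record does not state the target sequence or the partner construct.
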