Features (pLannotate 1.2.2; 25 found; start..end, strand, type, name):
     28..80      -  misc_feature   bom (fragment): basis of mobility region from pBR322
    235..614     +  enhancer       CMV enhancer: human cytomegalovirus immediate early enhancer
    615..818     +  promoter       CMV promoter: human cytomegalovirus (CMV) immediate early promoter
    814..847     +  LTR            5' LTR (truncated) (fragment): truncated 5' long terminal repeat (LTR) from HIV-1
    863..881     +  promoter       T7 promoter: promoter for bacteriophage T7 RNA polymerase
    910..993     +  CDS            COX8A (fragment): COX8A_HUMAN - Also known as COX8, COX8L. Experimental evidence at protein level: Swiss-Prot protein existence level 1. Component of the cytochrome c oxidase, the last enzyme in the mitochondrial electron transport chain which drives oxidative phosphorylation. The respiratory chain contains 3 multisubunit complexes succinate dehydrogenase (complex II, CII), ubiquinol- cytochrome c oxidoreductase (cytochrome b-c1 complex, complex III, CIII) and cytochrome c oxidase (complex IV, CIV), that cooperate to transfer electrons derived from NADH and succinate to molecular oxygen, creating an electrochem
    994..1059    +  CDS            3xFLAG: three tandem FLAG® epitope tags, followed by an enterokinase cleavage site
   1072..1578    +  CDS            avrBs3 (fragment): AVRB3_XANEU - Experimental evidence at protein level: Swiss-Prot protein existence level 1. Avirulence protein. Acts as a transcription factor in C.annuum plants. In susceptible plants lacking the Bs3 resistance gene induces expression of a number of genes, including genes homologous to a family of auxin-induced genes, alpha-expansin genes, pectate lyase, anthocyanidin glucoside rhamnosyl transferase and at least one transcription factor, UPA20. Their expression leads to plant hypertrophy in mesophyll cells, probably mainly mediated by UPA20 (PubMed:17962565). In resistant plants induces the h
   2965..3111    +  CDS            avrBs3 (fragment): AVRB3_XANEU - Experimental evidence at protein level: Swiss-Prot protein existence level 1. Avirulence protein. Acts as a transcription factor in C.annuum plants. In susceptible plants lacking the Bs3 resistance gene induces expression of a number of genes, including genes homologous to a family of auxin-induced genes, alpha-expansin genes, pectate lyase, anthocyanidin glucoside rhamnosyl transferase and at least one transcription factor, UPA20. Their expression leads to plant hypertrophy in mesophyll cells, probably mainly mediated by UPA20 (PubMed:17962565). In resistant plants induces the h
   3196..3444    +  CDS            UGI: UNGI_BPPB2 - Experimental evidence at protein level: Swiss-Prot protein existence level 1. This protein binds specifically and reversibly to the host uracil-DNA glycosylase, preventing removal of uracil residues from PBS2 DNA by the host uracil-excision repair system. From Bacillus phage PBS2 (Bacteriophage PBS2).
   3602..3623    +  promoter       SV40 promoter (fragment): SV40 enhancer and early promoter
   3644..4072    +  rep_origin     f1 ori (sequence partly withheld): f1 bacteriophage origin of replication; arrow indicates direction of (+) strand synthesis
   4086..4415    +  promoter       SV40 promoter: SV40 enhancer and early promoter
   4463..4510    +  promoter       EM7 promoter: synthetic bacterial promoter&nbsp
   4529..4927    +  CDS            BSD: blasticidin S deaminase; Aspergillus terreus BSD; confers resistance to blasticidin
   4928..4955    +  CDS            BleoR (fragment): antibiotic-binding protein; Sh ble from Streptoalloteichus hindustanus; confers resistance to bleomycin, phleomycin, and Zeocin™
   4965..5090    +  CDS            ble (fragment): BLE_KLEPN - Experimental evidence at protein level: Swiss-Prot protein existence level 1. Binding protein with a strong affinity to the bleomycin family of antibiotics. Binds to CL990; an antimitotic-antibiotic compound. From Klebsiella pneumoniae.
   5085..5206    +  polyA_signal   SV40 poly(A) signal: SV40 polyadenylation signal
   5279..5295    -  protein_bind   lac operator: The lac repressor binds to the lac operator to inhibit transcription in E. coli. This inhibition can be relieved by adding lactose or isopropyl-β-D-thiogalactopyranoside (IPTG). lac repressor encoded by lacI
   5303..5333    -  promoter       lac promoter: promoter for the E. coli lac operon
   5348..5369    -  protein_bind   CAP binding site: CAP binding activates transcription in the presence of cAMP. E. coli catabolite activator protein
   5382..5474    -  CDS            lacI (fragment): lac repressor; lacI; The lac repressor binds to the lac operator to inhibit transcription in E. coli. This inhibition can be relieved by adding lactose or isopropyl-β-D-thiogalactopyranoside (IPTG).
   5657..6245    -  rep_origin     ori: high-copy-number ColE1/pMB1/pBR322/pUC origin of replication
   6416..7276    -  CDS            AmpR: β-lactamase; bla; confers resistance to ampicillin, carbenicillin, and related antibiotics
   7277..7381    -  promoter       AmpR promoter: bla
>Addgene plasmid #221990 | TC alphaDdCBE A1 | addgene full sequence | sequence record 438703 | Addgene NGS Result
GACGGATCGGGAGATCTCCCGATCCCCTATGGTGCACTCTCAGTACAATCTGCTCTGATGCCGCATAGTT
AAGCCAGTATCTGCTCCCTGCTTGTGTGTTGGAGGTCGCTGAGTAGTGCGCGAGCAAAATTTAAGCTACA
ACAAGGCAAGGCTTGACCGACAATTGCATGAAGAATCTGCTTAGGGTTAGGCGTTTTGCGCTGCTTCGCG
ATGTACGGGCCAGATATACGCGTTGACATTGATTATTGACTAGTTATTAATAGTAATCAATTACGGGGTC
ATTAGTTCATAGCCCATATATGGAGTTCCGCGTTACATAACTTACGGTAAATGGCCCGCCTGGCTGACCG
CCCAACGACCCCCGCCCATTGACGTCAATAATGACGTATGTTCCCATAGTAACGCCAATAGGGACTTTCC
ATTGACGTCAATGGGTGGAGTATTTACGGTAAACTGCCCACTTGGCAGTACATCAAGTGTATCATATGCC
AAGTACGCCCCCTATTGACGTCAATGACGGTAAATGGCCCGCCTGGCATTATGCCCAGTACATGACCTTA
TGGGACTTTCCTACTTGGCAGTACATCTACGTATTAGTCATCGCTATTACCATGGTGATGCGGTTTTGGC
AGTACATCAATGGGCGTGGATAGCGGTTTGACTCACGGGGATTTCCAAGTCTCCACCCCATTGACGTCAA
TGGGAGTTTGTTTTGGCACCAAAATCAACGGGACTTTCCAAAATGTCGTAACAACTCCGCCCCATTGACG
CAAATGGGCGGTAGGCGTGTACGGTGGGAGGTCTATATAAGCAGAGCTCTCTGGCTAACTAGAGAACCCA
CTGCTTACTGGCTTATCGAAATTAATACGACTCACTATAGGGAGACCCAAGCTGGCTAGCACCATGGCCT
CCGTTCTGACCCCGCTGCTGCTGCGTGGCCTGACCGGCTCCGCTCGTCGTCTGCCAGTTCCGCGTGCGAA
AATCCATTCCCTGGACTACAAAGACCATGACGGTGATTATAAAGATCATGACATCGATTACAAGGATGAC
GATGACAAGATGGACATCGCGGATCTGCGTACCCTGGGTTACAGCCAGCAGCAGCAGGAGAAGATCAAGC
CAAAGGTGCGCAGCACCGTGGCCCAGCACCATGAAGCTCTGGTGGGTCACGGCTTCACCCACGCGCACAT
CGTGGCTCTGAGCCAGCACCCAGCCGCGCTGGGTACCGTGGCCGTGAAATATCAGGACATGATTGCTGCC
CTGCCAGAGGCTACCCATGAAGCGATTGTGGGTGTGGGCAAGAGAGGAGCCGGTGCTCGTGCGCTGGAGG
CCCTGCTGACCGTGGCCGGTGAACTGCGTGGCCCGCCGCTGCAGCTGGATACCGGCCAGCTGCTGAAAAT
CGCGAAACGTGGCGGTGTGACCGCTGTGGAAGCTGTGCATGCCTGGCGTAATGCTCTGACCGGTGCCCCC
CTGAACCTGACCCCGGACCAAGTGGTGGCTATCGCCAGCAACATTGGCGGCAAGCAAGCGCTCGAAACGG
TGCAGCGGCTGTTGCCGGTGCTGTGCCAGGACCATGGCCTGACCCCGGACCAAGTGGTGGCTATCGCCAG
CAACAATGGCGGCAAGCAAGCGCTCGAAACGGTGCAGCGGCTGTTGCCGGTGCTGTGCCAGGACCATGGC
CTGACTCCGGACCAAGTGGTGGCTATCGCCAGCCACGATGGCGGCAAGCAAGCGCTCGAAACGGTGCAGC
GGCTGTTGCCGGTGCTGTGCCAGGACCATGGCCTGACCCCGGACCAAGTGGTGGCTATCGCCAGCCACGA
TGGCGGCAAGCAAGCGCTCGAAACGGTGCAGCGGCTGTTGCCGGTGCTGTGCCAGGACCATGGCCTGACT
CCGGACCAAGTGGTGGCTATCGCCAGCCACGATGGCGGCAAGCAAGCGCTCGAAACGGTGCAGCGGCTGT
TGCCGGTGCTGTGCCAGGACCATGGCCTGACTCCGGACCAAGTGGTGGCTATCGCCAGCCACGATGGCGG
CAAGCAAGCGCTCGAAACGGTGCAGCGGCTGTTGCCGGTGCTGTGCCAGGACCATGGCCTGACCCCGGAC
CAAGTGGTGGCTATCGCCAGCAACAATGGCGGCAAGCAAGCGCTCGAAACGGTGCAGCGGCTGTTGCCGG
TGCTGTGCCAGGACCATGGCCTCACACCCGATCAGGTCGTGGCTATCGCCAGCAACAATGGCGGCAAGCA
AGCGCTCGAAACGGTGCAGCGGCTGTTGCCGGTGCTGTGCCAGGACCATGGCCTGACTCCGGACCAAGTG
GTGGCTATCGCCAGCCACGATGGCGGCAAGCAAGCGCTCGAAACGGTGCAGCGGCTGTTGCCGGTGCTGT
GCCAGGACCATGGCCTGACCCCGGACCAAGTGGTGGCTATCGCCAGCAACATTGGCGGCAAGCAAGCGCT
CGAAACGGTGCAGCGGCTGTTGCCGGTGCTGTGCCAGGACCATGGCCTGACCCCGGACCAAGTGGTGGCT
ATCGCCAGCAACAATGGCGGCAAGCAAGCGCTCGAAACGGTGCAGCGGCTGTTGCCGGTGCTGTGCCAGG
ACCATGGCCTGACCCCGGACCAAGTGGTGGCTATCGCCAGCAACAATGGCGGCAAGCAAGCGCTCGAAAC
GGTGCAGCGGCTGTTGCCGGTGCTGTGCCAGGACCATGGCCTGACCCCGGACCAAGTGGTGGCTATCGCC
AGCAACGGTGGCGGCAAGCAAGCGCTCGAAACGGTGCAGCGGCTGTTGCCGGTGCTGTGCCAGGACCATG
GCCTGACCCCGGACCAAGTGGTGGCTATCGCCAGCAACGGTGGCGGCAAGCAAGCGCTCGAAACGGTGCA
GCGGCTGTTGCCGGTGCTGTGCCAGGACCATGGCCTGACCCCGGACCAAGTGGTGGCTATCGCCAGCAAC
GGTGGCGGCAAGCAAGCGCTCGAAAGCATTGTGGCCCAGCTGAGCCGGCCTGATCCGGCGTTGGCCGCGT
TGACCAACGATCACCTGGTGGCCCTGGCCTGCCTGGGCGGTCGTCCGGCCCTGGATGCGGTGAAGAAAGG
CCTGGGTGGATCCGCCATTCCAGTGAAGCGCGGCGCTACCGGTGAAACCAAAGTGTTTACCGGTAACAGC
AACAGCCCGAAGAGCCCGACCAAAGGCGGTTGCTCTGGCGGCTCAACTAATCTGAGCGACATCATTGAGA
AGGAGACTGGGAAACAGCTGGTCATTCAGGAGTCCATCCTGATGCTGCCTGAGGAGGTGGAGGAAGTGAT
CGGCAACAAGCCAGAGTCTGACATCCTGGTGCACACCGCCTACGACGAGTCCACAGATGAGAATGTGATG
CTGCTGACCTCTGACGCCCCCGAGTATAAGCCTTGGGCCCTGGTCATCCAGGATTCTAACGGCGAGAATA
AGATCAAGATGCTGTGATAAGGGGTCTTTGTCCTCTGTACTGTCTCTCTCCTTGCCCCTAACCCAAAAAG
CTTCATTTTTCTGTGTAGGCTGCACAAGAGCCTTGATTGAAGATATATTCTTTCTGAACAGTATTTAAGG
TTTCCAATAAAATGTACACCCCTCAGAACTTCTGAGGCGGAAAGAACCAGCTGGGGCTCTAGGGGGTATC
CCC
[124 nt withheld, positions 3644-3767]
C
[91 nt withheld, positions 3769-3859]
A
[49 nt withheld, positions 3861-3909]
CCTTTGACGTTGGAGTCCACGTTCTTT
[37 nt withheld, positions 3937-3973]
ACCCTATCTCGGTCTATTCTTTTGATTTATAAGGGATTTTGCCGATTTCGGCCTATTGGTTAAAAAATGA
GCTGATTTAACAAAAATTTAACGCGAATTAATTCTGTGGAATGTGTGTCAGTTAGGGTGTGGAAAGTCCC
CAGGCTCCCCAGCAGGCAGAAGTATGCAAAGCATGCATCTCAATTAGTCAGCAACCAGGTGTGGAAAGTC
CCCAGGCTCCCCAGCAGGCAGAAGTATGCAAAGCATGCATCTCAATTAGTCAGCAACCATAGTCCCGCCC
CTAACTCCGCCCATCCCGCCCCTAACTCCGCCCAGTTCCGCCCATTCTCCGCCCCATGGCTGACTAATTT
TTTTTATTTATGCAGAGGCCGAGGCCGCCTCTGCCTCTGAGCTATTCCAGAAGTAGTGAGGAGGCTTTTT
TGGAGGCCTAGGCTTTTGCAAAAAGCTCCCGGGAGCTTGTATATCCATTTTCGGATCTGATCAGCACGTG
TTGACAATTAATCATCGGCATAGTATATCGGCATAGTATAATACGACAAGGTGAGGAACTAAACCATGGC
CAAGCCTTTGTCTCAAGAAGAATCCACCCTCATTGAAAGAGCAACGGCTACAATCAACAGCATCCCCATC
TCTGAAGACTACAGCGTCGCCAGCGCAGCTCTCTCTAGCGACGGCCGCATCTTCACTGGTGTCAATGTAT
ATCATTTTACTGGGGGACCTTGTGCAGAACTCGTGGTGCTGGGCACTGCTGCTGCTGCGGCAGCTGGCAA
CCTGACTTGTATCGTCGCGATCGGAAATGAGAACAGGGGCATCTTGAGCCCCTGCGGACGGTGCCGACAG
GTGCTTCTCGATCTGCATCCTGGGATCAAAGCCATAGTGAAGGACAGTGATGGACAGCCGACGGCAGTTG
GGATTCGTGAATTGCTGCCCTCTGGTTATGTGTGGGAGGGCTAAGCACTTCGTGGCCGAGGAGCAGGACT
GACACGTGCTACGAGATTTCGATTCCACCGCCGCCTTCTATGAAAGGTTGGGCTTCGGAATCGTTTTCCG
GGACGCCGGCTGGATGATCCTCCAGCGCGGGGATCTCATGCTGGAGTTCTTCGCCCACCCCAACTTGTTT
ATTGCAGCTTATAATGGTTACAAATAAAGCAATAGCATCACAAATTTCACAAATAAAGCATTTTTTTCAC
TGCATTCTAGTTGTGGTTTGTCCAAACTCATCAATGTATCTTATCATGTCTGTATACCGTCGACCTCTAG
CTAGAGCTTGGCGTAATCATGGTCATAGCTGTTTCCTGTGTGAAATTGTTATCCGCTCACAATTCCACAC
AACATACGAGCCGGAAGCATAAAGTGTAAAGCCTGGGGTGCCTAATGAGTGAGCTAACTCACATTAATTG
CGTTGCGCTCACTGCCCGCTTTCCAGTCGGGAAACCTGTCGTGCCAGCTGCATTAATGAATCGGCCAACG
CGCGGGGAGAGGCGGTTTGCGTATTGGGCGCTCTTCCGCTTCCTCGCTCACTGACTCGCTGCGCTCGGTC
GTTCGGCTGCGGCGAGCGGTATCAGCTCACTCAAAGGCGGTAATACGGTTATCCACAGAATCAGGGGATA
ACGCAGGAAAGAACATGTGAGCAAAAGGCCAGCAAAAGGCCAGGAACCGTAAAAAGGCCGCGTTGCTGGC
GTTTTTCCATAGGCTCCGCCCCCCTGACGAGCATCACAAAAATCGACGCTCAAGTCAGAGGTGGCGAAAC
CCGACAGGACTATAAAGATACCAGGCGTTTCCCCCTGGAAGCTCCCTCGTGCGCTCTCCTGTTCCGACCC
TGCCGCTTACCGGATACCTGTCCGCCTTTCTCCCTTCGGGAAGCGTGGCGCTTTCTCATAGCTCACGCTG
TAGGTATCTCAGTTCGGTGTAGGTCGTTCGCTCCAAGCTGGGCTGTGTGCACGAACCCCCCGTTCAGCCC
GACCGCTGCGCCTTATCCGGTAACTATCGTCTTGAGTCCAACCCGGTAAGACACGACTTATCGCCACTGG
CAGCAGCCACTGGTAACAGGATTAGCAGAGCGAGGTATGTAGGCGGTGCTACAGAGTTCTTGAAGTGGTG
GCCTAACTACGGCTACACTAGAAGAACAGTATTTGGTATCTGCGCTCTGCTGAAGCCAGTTACCTTCGGA
AAAAGAGTTGGTAGCTCTTGATCCGGCAAACAAACCACCGCTGGTAGCGGTGGTTTTTTTGTTTGCAAGC
AGCAGATTACGCGCAGAAAAAAAGGATCTCAAGAAGATCCTTTGATCTTTTCTACGGGGTCTGACGCTCA
GTGGAACGAAAACTCACGTTAAGGGATTTTGGTCATGAGATTATCAAAAAGGATCTTCACCTAGATCCTT
TTAAATTAAAAATGAAGTTTTAAATCAATCTAAAGTATATATGAGTAAACTTGGTCTGACAGTTACCAAT
GCTTAATCAGTGAGGCACCTATCTCAGCGATCTGTCTATTTCGTTCATCCATAGTTGCCTGACTCCCCGT
CGTGTAGATAACTACGATACGGGAGGGCTTACCATCTGGCCCCAGTGCTGCAATGATACCGCGAGACCCA
CGCTCACCGGCTCCAGATTTATCAGCAATAAACCAGCCAGCCGGAAGGGCCGAGCGCAGAAGTGGTCCTG
CAACTTTATCCGCCTCCATCCAGTCTATTAATTGTTGCCGGGAAGCTAGAGTAAGTAGTTCGCCAGTTAA
TAGTTTGCGCAACGTTGTTGCCATTGCTACAGGCATCGTGGTGTCACGCTCGTCGTTTGGTATGGCTTCA
TTCAGCTCCGGTTCCCAACGATCAAGGCGAGTTACATGATCCCCCATGTTGTGCAAAAAAGCGGTTAGCT
CCTTCGGTCCTCCGATCGTTGTCAGAAGTAAGTTGGCCGCAGTGTTATCACTCATGGTTATGGCAGCACT
GCATAATTCTCTTACTGTCATGCCATCCGTAAGATGCTTTTCTGTGACTGGTGAGTACTCAACCAAGTCA
TTCTGAGAATAGTGTATGCGGCGACCGAGTTGCTCTTGCCCGGCGTCAATACGGGATAATACCGCGCCAC
ATAGCAGAACTTTAAAAGTGCTCATCATTGGAAAACGTTCTTCGGGGCGAAAACTCTCAAGGATCTTACC
GCTGTTGAGATCCAGTTCGATGTAACCCACTCGTGCACCCAACTGATCTTCAGCATCTTTTACTTTCACC
AGCGTTTCTGGGTGAGCAAAAACAGGAAGGCAAAATGCCGCAAAAAAGGGAATAAGGGCGACACGGAAAT
GTTGAATACTCATACTCTTCCTTTTTCAATATTATTGAAGCATTTATCAGGGTTATTGTCTCATGAGCGG
ATACATATTTGAATGTATTTAGAAAAATAAACAAATAGGGGTTCCGCGCACATTTCCCCGAAAAGTGCCA
CCTGACGTC
