>Addgene plasmid #221990 | TC alphaDdCBE A1 | depositor partial sequence | sequence record 434687 | Partial
ATGGCCTCCGTTCTGACCCCGCTGCTGCTGCGTGGCCTGACCGGCTCCGCTCGTCGTCTGCCAGTTCCGC
GTGCGAAAATCCATTCCCTGGACTACAAAGACCATGACGGTGATTATAAAGATCATGACATCGATTACAA
GGATGACGATGACAAGATGGACATCGCGGATCTGCGTACCCTGGGTTACAGCCAGCAGCAGCAGGAGAAG
ATCAAGCCAAAGGTGCGCAGCACCGTGGCCCAGCACCATGAAGCTCTGGTGGGTCACGGCTTCACCCACG
CGCACATCGTGGCTCTGAGCCAGCACCCAGCCGCGCTGGGTACCGTGGCCGTGAAATATCAGGACATGAT
TGCTGCCCTGCCAGAGGCTACCCATGAAGCGATTGTGGGTGTGGGCAAGAGAGGAGCCGGTGCTCGTGCG
CTGGAGGCCCTGCTGACCGTGGCCGGTGAACTGCGTGGCCCGCCGCTGCAGCTGGATACCGGCCAGCTGC
TGAAAATCGCGAAACGTGGCGGTGTGACCGCTGTGGAAGCTGTGCATGCCTGGCGTAATGCTCTGACCGG
TGCCCCCCTGAACCTGACCCCGGACCAAGTGGTGGCTATCGCCAGCAACATTGGCGGCAAGCAAGCGCTC
GAAACGGTGCAGCGGCTGTTGCCGGTGCTGTGCCAGGACCATGGCCTGACCCCGGACCAAGTGGTGGCTA
TCGCCAGCAACAATGGCGGCAAGCAAGCGCTCGAAACGGTGCAGCGGCTGTTGCCGGTGCTGTGCCAGGA
CCATGGCCTGACTCCGGACCAAGTGGTGGCTATCGCCAGCCACGATGGCGGCAAGCAAGCGCTCGAAACG
GTGCAGCGGCTGTTGCCGGTGCTGTGCCAGGACCATGGCCTGACCCCGGACCAAGTGGTGGCTATCGCCA
GCCACGATGGCGGCAAGCAAGCGCTCGAAACGGTGCAGCGGCTGTTGCCGGTGCTGTGCCAGGACCATGG
CCTGACTCCGGACCAAGTGGTGGCTATCGCCAGCCACGATGGCGGCAAGCAAGCGCTCGAAACGGTGCAG
CGGCTGTTGCCGGTGCTGTGCCAGGACCATGGCCTGACTCCGGACCAAGTGGTGGCTATCGCCAGCCACG
ATGGCGGCAAGCAAGCGCTCGAAACGGTGCAGCGGCTGTTGCCGGTGCTGTGCCAGGACCATGGCCTGAC
CCCGGACCAAGTGGTGGCTATCGCCAGCAACAATGGCGGCAAGCAAGCGCTCGAAACGGTGCAGCGGCTG
TTGCCGGTGCTGTGCCAGGACCATGGCCTCACACCCGATCAGGTCGTGGCTATCGCCAGCAACAATGGCG
GCAAGCAAGCGCTCGAAACGGTGCAGCGGCTGTTGCCGGTGCTGTGCCAGGACCATGGCCTGACTCCGGA
CCAAGTGGTGGCTATCGCCAGCCACGATGGCGGCAAGCAAGCGCTCGAAACGGTGCAGCGGCTGTTGCCG
GTGCTGTGCCAGGACCATGGCCTGACCCCGGACCAAGTGGTGGCTATCGCCAGCAACATTGGCGGCAAGC
AAGCGCTCGAAACGGTGCAGCGGCTGTTGCCGGTGCTGTGCCAGGACCATGGCCTGACCCCGGACCAAGT
GGTGGCTATCGCCAGCAACAATGGCGGCAAGCAAGCGCTCGAAACGGTGCAGCGGCTGTTGCCGGTGCTG
TGCCAGGACCATGGCCTGACCCCGGACCAAGTGGTGGCTATCGCCAGCAACAATGGCGGCAAGCAAGCGC
TCGAAACGGTGCAGCGGCTGTTGCCGGTGCTGTGCCAGGACCATGGCCTGACCCCGGACCAAGTGGTGGC
TATCGCCAGCAACGGTGGCGGCAAGCAAGCGCTCGAAACGGTGCAGCGGCTGTTGCCGGTGCTGTGCCAG
GACCATGGCCTGACCCCGGACCAAGTGGTGGCTATCGCCAGCAACGGTGGCGGCAAGCAAGCGCTCGAAA
CGGTGCAGCGGCTGTTGCCGGTGCTGTGCCAGGACCATGGCCTGACCCCGGACCAAGTGGTGGCTATCGC
CAGCAACGGTGGCGGCAAGCAAGCGCTCGAAAGCATTGTGGCCCAGCTGAGCCGGCCTGATCCGGCGTTG
GCCGCGTTGACCAACGATCACCTGGTGGCCCTGGCCTGCCTGGGCGGTCGTCCGGCCCTGGATGCGGTGA
AGAAAGGCCTGGGTGGATCCGCCATTCCAGTGAAGCGCGGCGCTACCGGTGAAACCAAAGTGTTTACCGG
TAACAGCAACAGCCCGAAGAGCCCGACCAAAGGCGGTTGCTCTGGCGGCTCAACTAATCTGAGCGACATC
ATTGAGAAGGAGACTGGGAAACAGCTGGTCATTCAGGAGTCCATCCTGATGCTGCCTGAGGAGGTGGAGG
AAGTGATCGGCAACAAGCCAGAGTCTGACATCCTGGTGCACACCGCCTACGACGAGTCCACAGATGAGAA
TGTGATGCTGCTGACCTCTGACGCCCCCGAGTATAAGCCTTGGGCCCTGGTCATCCAGGATTCTAACGGC
GAGAATAAGATCAAGATGCTGTGATAAGGGGTCTTTGTCCTCTGTACTGTCTCTCTCCTTGCCCCTAACC
CAAAAAGCTTCATTTTTCTGTGTAGGCTGCACAAGAGCCTTGATTGAAGATATATTCTTTCTGAACAGTA
TTTAAGGTTTCCAATAAAATGTACACCCCTCAGAA
